>Addgene plasmid #201709 | pmch-mTet1-ZF-CD pc3956 | addgene full sequence | sequence record 436300 | Addgene NGS Result
TTGAGATCCTTTTTTTCTGCGCGTAATCTGCTGCTTGCAAACAAAAAAACCACCGCTACCAGCGGTGGTT
TGTTTGCCGGATCAAGAGCTACCAACTCTTTTTCCGAAGGTAACTGGCTTCAGCAGAGCGCAGATACCAA
ATACTGTTCTTCTAGTGTAGCCGTAGTTAGGCCACCACTTCAAGAACTCTGTAGCACCGCCTACATACCT
CGCTCTGCTAATCCTGTTACCAGTGGCTGCTGCCAGTGGCGATAAGTCGTGTCTTACCGGGTTGGACTCA
AGACGATAGTTACCGGATAAGGCGCAGCGGTCGGGCTGAACGGGGGGTTCGTGCACACAGCCCAGCTTGG
AGCGAACGACCTACACCGAACTGAGATACCTACAGCGTGAGCTATGAGAAAGCGCCACGCTTCCCGAAGG
GAGAAAGGCGGACAGGTATCCGGTAAGCGGCAGGGTCGGAACAGGAGAGCGCACGAGGGAGCTTCCAGGG
GGAAACGCCTGGTATCTTTATAGTCCTGTCGGGTTTCGCCACCTCTGACTTGAGCGTCGATTTTTGTGAT
GCTCGTCAGGGGGGCGGAGCCTATGGAAAAACGCCAGCAACGCGGCCTTTTTACGGTTCCTGGCCTTTTG
CTGGCCTTTTGCTCACATGTTCTTTCCTGCGTTATCCCCTGATTCTGTGGATAACCGTATTACCGCCTTT
GAGTGAGCTGATACCGCTCGCCGCAGCCGAACGACCGAGCGCAGCGAGTCAGTGAGCGAGGAAGCGGAAG
AGCGCCCAATACGCAAACCGCCTCTCCCCGCGCGTTGGCCGATTCATTAATGCAGCAATTAGTCAGCAAC
CATAGTCCCGCCCCTAACTCCGCCCATCCCGCCCCTAACTCCGCCCAGTTCCGCCCATTCTCCGCCCCAT
GGCTGACTAATTTTTTTTATTTATGCAGAGGCCGAGGCCGCCTCGGCCTCTGAGCTATTCCAGAAGTAGT
GAAGAGGCTTTTTTGGAGGCCTAGGCTTTTGCAAAAAGCTCCTCGAGGTCGACGGTATACAGACATGATA
AGATACATTGATGAGTTTGGACAAACCACAACTAGAATGCAGTGAAAAAAATGCTTTATTTGTGAAATTT
GTGATGCTATTGCTTTATTTGTAACCATTATAAGCTGCAATAAACAAGTTGGGGTGGGCGAAGAACTCCA
GCATGAGATCCCCGCGCTGGAGGATCATCCAGCCGGCGTCCCGGAAAACGATTCCGAAGCCCAACCTTTC
ATAGAAGGCGGCGGTGGAATCGAAATCTCGTAGCACGTGTCAGTCCTGCTCCTCGGCCACGAAGTGCTTA
GCCCTCCCACACATAACCAGAGGGCAGCAATTCACGAATCCCAACTGCCGTCGGCTGTCCATCACTGTCC
TTCACTATGGCTTTGATCCCAGGATGCAGATCGAGAAGCACCTGTCGGCACCGTCCGCAGGGGCTCAAGA
TGCCCCTGTTCTCATTTCCGATCGCGACGATACAAGTCAGGTTGCCAGCTGCCGCAGCAGCAGCAGTGCC
CAGCACCACGAGTTCTGCACAAGGTCCCCCAGTAAAATGATATACATTGACACCAGTGAAGATGCGGCCG
TCGCTAGAGAGAGCTGCGCTGGCGACGCTGTAGTCTTCAGAGATGGGGATGCTGTTGATTGTAGCCGTTG
CTCTTTCAATGAGGGTGGATTCTTCTTGAGACAAAGGCTTGGCCATGGTGGCAAGCTTATCATCGTGTTT
TTCAAAGGAAAACCACGTCCCCGTGGTTCGGGGGGCCTAGACGTTTTTTTAACCTCGACTAAACACATGT
AAAGCATGTGCACCGAGGCCCCAGATCAGATCCCATACAATGGGGTACCTTCTGGGCATCCTTCAGCCCC
TTGTTGAATACGCTTGAGGAGAGCCATTTGACTCTTTCCACAACTATCCAACTCACAACGTGGCACTGGG
GTTGTGCCGCCTTTGCAGGTGTATCTTATACACGTGGCTTTTGGCCGCAGAGGCACCTGTCGCCAGGTGG
GGGGTTCCGCTGCCTGCAAAGGGTCGCTACAGACGTTGTTTGTCTTCAAGAAGCTTCCAGAGGAACTGCT
TCCTTCACGACATTCAACAGACCTTGCATTCCTTTGGCGAGAGGGGAAAGACCCCTAGGAATGCTCGTCA
AGAAGACAGGGCCAGGTTTCCGGGCCCTCACATTGCCAAAAGACGGCAATATGGTGGAAAATAACATATA
GACAAACGCACACCGGCCTTATTCCAAGCGGCTTCGGCCAGTAACGTTAGGGGGGGGGGAGGGAGAGGGG
GGGGGGGGGGGCGGAATTCGTTAACTGCGGCCGCTTAGACCCAACGATTGTAGGGTCCCGCAACATGAGT
GAGAGAGTATGGGGACACGGTAACAACATTGTCTCGGGTTAAGGTTGATGCAACTCGAGAAGGAATTTGG
TGTGATAAATTGGCTTCGGGGGATACATCAGGACACTCCCGGTCTGCGGGCTTTTTTTTCGTTACTTTTT
TGCATTTACACTTAATTTTGTTGATATCAAAACCATGATTAGGCTTGTTTAGGCTTTTGTGCTGGTAGAA
TACAAGGGACACACGAAAAGGGACCCCTCGTTTGGGGGAGCGCAAAGAGGTGGTAGCATGAAGCTCCTTC
CGAGCGCACTCAATGAGCACCGAGCCGTGAATGGGTGCTATCGCCACGCCACCAAAGGAAGGATCGGCGT
AGATCTCCTCACTGTCTGACCAGAATTCATCAAGTTGAGGCAAGTTATCGTCCTCGGGGTGCTGAGGCTC
ATCCGCTTCAGGGTGCCGCTCATCTTCCACCTGACAGGAAGCCAGTTTCTGAGAATTGCTGAGGAGAGGG
AGCTGCTGGTTTGACTGGTTAGAAGTTAGCTGCTCAGATGGACTAGTGAGAGGCTCAGCATGAACGGGAG
AATCGGCTGTGGGAAGAGACTGGTGAGGATGAGCAGCCACCTCGGCAGGCTGCACCGTTCCAGTACATTC
CCCAGCAGCTGCATTAGCACCACTGTGTGCTCCAGAAGGCGTTGTGCAGTGGAGAATACTACTTGTTTCT
GCAAACCCACCTGAGGCTGTTTTACTGTACGTACAGGTAGATGTTTCTGCGGAGGAAGCCTGCAGGGGAC
AGAAGTCTGTAGATTCGTCTTTCACTAGGTGAGAAGTAGATGAGGCTGATGAAAAGCTCTTAGTGTTGTG
TGAACCTGGGGCTCCCTTTGGGCTGGCAGAGATCCTCTTCCTTCTGAGACCAGCAGTACCTGATTTATTG
TGGTTCTGCTTCATTTTGGCCCTCTTCCCACATCGAGGAACAGGCTCAGTAAAACGTAGTCGCCTCTTCC
TGGTTGGCCCATTGACTTGGATGGCCCCAGATTTGATTTTGGCCTTCATCCCTTCCACGGAGCCAAATTC
ATCAGTGTCTGCAAGCCGGTATAGTGGCAGGACGTGGAGTTGTTCATCCTCGGGACAATTTGTGTCACGG
CCATCTGCTCGAATCAACGTACACACCACGGTGCTTCCGTTGTGCATGTTGTGAATGTCCTTGTGAGAAT
GGGCACAAAAATCCATGCAACAGGTGACACCAGAGAAAGGACGCCCCTCTTCATTTCCAAGTCGACAGTC
TCCAGCAACTTCTTCATATTCCACCTGATTTTGATAAGCAACTGGAGCCATCTGCTTGTAAAGTGGAGCT
AATACTGTAGCCAATTCTTGTAAATTCTTTTCAAGCTGTTTTTCCTCTCTGCTTATGAGGGTCTTGCGGT
CTGGAATGATCCACCCGGTTTTCACGTCACTTCCTTCAGAACTCATTCCAGTAATTCTCTTATAGTAGTT
ATGTAAGGGGTAGTTTGGAGCAAGTCTGAATTTTCTGGGGTTTTCACTCCTCCCAAACTTACAGCCGTTG
AAATACATGCTCCACGAACAGCCAAAGGAGAAGGACGCTCCGCAGGTTTTTGGGTCGATGCCTTGACAGG
TGCAGGTACGCTTTTTGTTGAGGGTACATCTTCGGTCTGTGGGATGTCCGCTGTAGGACCTCAAGTTCTC
AGTGAGCTCTTTGTACAGGCGGTCAGCCATCAGGCGAGGGATACCTTCCCACAGCAGGATAAGGACAACT
ATCACAGCCGTCGAACAGTGATGGTCTACACGCTCACGAACCAAACAAATAAGCTTCTCTTCAGGACCAC
TTCTTCTGATCACCCACTTGGCGACCGGGCAGCCCTGAGAGCTCTTCCCTTCCTTCCCCGTGAACACTAT
CTTCTCAATCCGGATTGCCTTCCCCTTCTGGCCAAACCTAGTCTCCATGAGCTCCCTGACAGCAGCCACA
CTTGGTCCTGCCCCAAGGTGTGTATAATATGGGCCTTTTTCTTTTTGTGTACCTCCATCACAGTCACAGG
GTGCAGCTTCCATGCGATCGCAAGAGCCTCCTTGGAAGTATAGGTTTTCGCTTCCGCCCCGTCCTTGGAA
GTATAGGTTTTCTCCGGATCCGCCGCGGCCGCCTGGCTTCTTTTTGAGCACCTCGCATTTCCTCTTCTTA
CAGATCTGGTGGCTGTTCTTTCGATTCTTGCAGTAGGTGCACTCCCCACAGTTGGCCTTCTGCTGGCACG
GCTCACAGACCCCACAGGCCTTGCGCTTCCTCCTCTCCACCATTGGCGGCGTAGAGCGATCGCCCATGGT
GGCGTCCACGGCGCTGTTGCTCGCCTGGGCTCTGCTCCTCAGGCCGCTCTTGTACAGCTCGTCCATGCCG
CCGGTGGAGTGGCGGCCCTCGGCGCGTTCGTACTGTTCCACGATGGTGTAGTCCTCGTTGTGGGAGGTGA
TGTCCAACTTGATGTTGACGTTGTAGGCGCCGGGCAGCTGCACGGGCTTCTTGGCCTTGTAGGTGGTCTT
GACCTCAGCGTCGTAGTGGCCGCCGTCCTTCAGCTTCAGCCTCTGCTTGATCTCGCCCTTCAGGGCGCCG
TCCTCGGGGTACATCCGCTCGGAGGAGGCCTCCCAGCCCATGGTCTTCTTCTGCATTACGGGGCCGTCGG
AGGGGAAGTTGGTGCCGCGCAGCTTCACCTTGTAGATGAACTCGCCGTCCTGCAGGGAGGAGTCCTGGGT
CACGGTCACCACGCCGCCGTCCTCGAAGTTCATCACGCGCTCCCACTTGAAGCCCTCGGGGAAGGACAGC
TTCAAGTAGTCGGGGATGTCGGCGGGGTGCTTCACGTAGGCCTTGGAGCCGTACATGAACTGAGGGGACA
GGATGTCCCAGGCGAAGGGCAGGGGGCCACCCTTGGTCACCTTCAGCTTGGCGGTCTGGGTGCCCTCGTA
GGGGCGGCCCTCGCCCTCGCCCTCGATCTCGAACTCGTGGCCGTTCACGGAGCCCTCCATGTGCACCTTG
AAGCGCATGAACTCCTTGATGATGGCCATGTTATCCTCCTCGCCCTTGCTCACCATGGTGGCGGGATCCG
AATTCTTTGCCAAAATGATGAGACAGCACAATAACCAGCACGTTGCCCAGGAGCTGTAGGAAAAAGAAGA
AGGCATGAACATGGTTAGCAGAGGCTCTAGAGCCGCCGGTCACACGCCAGAAGCCGAACCCCGCCCTGCC
CCGTCCCCCCCGAAGGCAGCCGTCCCCCCGCGGACAGCCCCGAGGCTGGAGAGGGAGAAGGGGACGGCGG
CGCGGCGACGCACGAAGGCCCTCCCCGCCCATTTCCTTCCTGCCGGCGCCGCACCGCTTCGCCCCGCGCC
CGCTAGAGGGGGTGCGGCGGCGCCTCCCAGATTTCGGCTCCGCACAGATTTGGGACAAAGGAAGTCCCTG
CGCCCTCTCGCACGATTACCATAAAAGGCAATGGCTGCGGCTCGCCGCGCCTCGACAGCCGCCGGCGCTC
CGGGGGCCGCCGCGCCCCTCCCCCGAGCCCTCCCCGGCCCGAGGCGGCCCCGCCCCGCCCGGCACCCCCA
CCTGCCGCCACCCCCCGCCCGGCACGGCGAGCCCCGCGCCACGCCCCGTACGGAGCCCCGCACCCGAAGC
CGGGCCGTGCTCAGCAACTCGGGGAGGGGGGTGCAGGGGGGGTTGCAGCCCGACCGACGCGCCCACACCC
CCTGCTCACCCCCCCACGCACACACCCCGCACGCAGCCTTTGTTCCCCTCGCAGCCCCCCCCGCACCGCG
GGGCACCGCCCCCGGCCGCGCTCCCCTCGCGCACACTGCGGAGCGCACAAAGCCCCGCGCCGCGCCCGCA
GCGCTCACAGCCGCCGGGCAGCGCGGAGCCGCACGCGGCGCTCCCCACGCACACACACACGCACGCACCC
CCCGAGCCGCTCCCCCCGCACAAAGGGCCCTCCCGGAGCCCCTCAAGGCTTTCACGCAGCCACAGAAAAG
AAACAAGCCGTCATTAAACCAAGCGCTAATTACAGCCCGGAGGAGAAGGGCCGTCCCGCCCGCTCACCTG
TGGGAGTAACGCGGTCAGTCAGAGCCGGGGCGGGCGGCGCGAGGCGGCGGCGGAGCGGGGCACGGGGCGA
AGGCAGCGCGCAGCGACTCCCGCCCGCCGCGCGCTTCGCTTTTTATAGGGCCGCCGCCGCCGCCGCCTCG
CCATAAAAGGAAACTTTCGGAGCGCGCCGCTCTGATTGGCTGCCGCCGCACCTCTCCGCCTCGCCCCGCC
CCGCCCCTCGCCCCGCCCCGCCCCGCCTGGCGCGCSCCCCCCCCCCCCCCGCCCCCATCGCTGCACAAAA
TAATTAAAAAATAAATAAATACAAAATTGGGGGTGGGGAGGGGGGGGAGATGGGGAGAGTGAAGCAGAAC
GTGGGGCTCACCTCGACCATGGTAATAGCGATGACTAATACGTAGATGTACTGCCAAGTAGGAAAGTCCC
ATAAGGTCATGTACTGGGCATAATGCCAGGCGGGCCATTTACCGTCATTGACATCAATAGGGGGCGTACT
TGGCATATGATACACTTGATGTACTGCCAAGTGGGCAGTTTACCGTAAATACTCCACCCATTGACGTCAA
TGGAAAGTCCCTATTGGCGTTACTATGGGAACATACGTCATTATTGACGTCAATGGGCGGGGGTCGTTGG
GCGGTCAGCCAGGCGGGCCATTTACCGTAAGTTATGTAACGCGGAACTCCATATATGGGCTATGAACTAA
TGACCCCGTAATTGATTACTATTAATAACTAGGACGCGTCCTATAGTGAGTCGTATTACAATTCACTGGC
CGTCGTTTTACAACGTCGTGACTGGGAAAACCCTGGCGTTACCCAACTTAATCGCCTTGCAGCACATCCC
CCTTTCGCCAGCTGGCGTAATAGCGAAGAGGCCCGCACCGATCGCCCTTCCCAACAGTTGCGCAGCCTGA
ATGGCGAATGGACGCGCCCTGTAGCGGCGCATTG
[101 nt withheld, positions 7385-7485]
C
[91 nt withheld, positions 7487-7577]
A
[49 nt withheld, positions 7579-7627]
CCTTTGACGTTGGAGTCCACGTTCTTT
[37 nt withheld, positions 7655-7691]
ACCCTATCTCGGTCTATTCTTTTGATTTATAAGGGATTTTACCGATTTCGGCCTATTGGTTAAAAAATGA
GCTGATTTAACAAAAATTTAACGCGAATTTTAACAAAATATTAACGCTTACAATTTCCTGATGCGGTATT
TTCTCCTTACGCATCTGTGCGGTATTTCACACCGCATATGGTGCACTCTCAGTACAATCTGCTCTGATGC
CGCATAGTTAAGCCAGCCCCGACACCCGCCAACACCCGCTGACGCGCCCTGACGGGCTTGTCTGCTCCCG
GCATCCGCTTACAGACAAGCTGTGACCGTCTCCGGGAGCTGCATGTGTCAGAGGTTTTCACCGTCATCAC
CGAAACGCGCGAGACGAAAGGGCCTCGTGATACGCCTATTTTTATAGGTTAATGTCATGATAATAATGGT
TTCTTAGACGTCAGGTGGCACTTTTCGGGGAAATGTGCGCGGAACCCCTATTTGTTTATTTTTCTAAATA
CATTCAAATATGTATCCGCTCATGAGACAATAACCCTGATAAATGCTTCAATAATATTGAAAAAGGAAGA
GTATGAGTATTCAACATTTCCGTGTCGCCCTTATTCCCTTTTTTGCGGCATTTTGCCTTCCTGTTTTTGC
TCACCCAGAAACGCTGGTGAAAGTAAAAGATGCTGAAGATCAGTTGGGTGCACGAGTGGGTTACATCGAA
CTGGATCTCAACAGCGGTAAGATCCTTGAGAGTTTTCGCCCCGAAGAACGTTTTCCAATGATGAGCACTT
TTAAAGTTCTGCTATGTGGCGCGGTATTATCCCGTATTGACGCCGGGCAAGAGCAACTCGGTCGCCGCAT
ACACTATTCTCAGAATGACTTGGTTGAGTACTCACCAGTCACAGAAAAGCATCTTACGGATGGCATGACA
GTAAGAGAATTATGCAGTGCTGCCATAACCATGAGTGATAACACTGCGGCCAACTTACTTCTGACAACGA
TCGGAGGACCGAAGGAGCTAACCGCTTTTTTGCACAACATGGGGGATCATGTAACTCGCCTTGATCGTTG
GGAACCGGAGCTGAATGAAGCCATACCAAACGACGAGCGTGACACCACGATGCCTGTAGCAATGGCAACA
ACGTTGCGCAAACTATTAACTGGCGAACTACTTACTCTAGCTTCCCGGCAACAATTAATAGACTGGATGG
AGGCGGATAAAGTTGCAGGACCACTTCTGCGCTCGGCCCTTCCGGCTGGCTGGTTTATTGCTGATAAATC
TGGAGCCGGTGAGCGTGGGTCTCGCGGTATCATTGCAGCACTGGGGCCAGATGGTAAGCCCTCCCGTATC
GTAGTTATCTACACGACGGGGAGTCAGGCAACTATGGATGAACGAAATAGACAGATCGCTGAGATAGGTG
CCTCACTGATTAAGCATTGGTAACTGTCAGACCAAGTTTACTCATATATACTTTAGATTGATTTAAAACT
TCATTTTTAATTTAAAAGGATCTAGGTGAAGATCCTTTTTGATAATCTCATGACCAAAATCCCTTAACGT
GAGTTTTCGTTCCACTGAGCGTCAGACCCCGTAGAAAAGATCAAAGGATCTTC
Features (pLannotate 1.2.2; 23 found; start..end, strand, type, name):
      1..589     +  rep_origin     ori: high-copy-number ColE1/pMB1/pBR322/pUC origin of replication
    772..826     +  CDS            lacI (fragment): lac repressor; lacI; The lac repressor binds to the lac operator to inhibit transcription in E. coli. This inhibition can be relieved by adding lactose or isopropyl-β-D-thiogalactopyranoside (IPTG).
    826..1015    +  promoter       SV40 promoter: SV40 early promoter
   1021..1038    -  misc_feature   MCS (fragment): pBluescript multiple cloning site
   1049..1170    -  polyA_signal   SV40 poly(A) signal: SV40 polyadenylation signal
   1165..1290    -  CDS            ble (fragment): BLE_KLEPN - Experimental evidence at protein level: Swiss-Prot protein existence level 1. Binding protein with a strong affinity to the bleomycin family of antibiotics. Binds to CL990; an antimitotic-antibiotic compound. From Klebsiella pneumoniae.
   1300..1327    -  CDS            BleoR (fragment): antibiotic-binding protein; Sh ble from Streptoalloteichus hindustanus; confers resistance to bleomycin, phleomycin, and Zeocin™
   1328..1726    -  CDS            BSD: blasticidin S deaminase; Aspergillus terreus BSD; confers resistance to blasticidin
   1737..2199    -  misc_feature   IRES: internal ribosome entry site (IRES) of the encephalomyocarditis virus (EMCV)
   2307..2324    +  promoter       chicken β-actin promoter (fragment): contains a 21-bp deletion relative to the standard chicken β-actin promoter
   2348..4420    -  CDS            Tet1 (fragment): TET1_MOUSE - Also known as Cxxc6, Kiaa1676. Experimental evidence at protein level: Swiss-Prot protein existence level 1. Dioxygenase that catalyzes the conversion of the modified genomic base 5-methylcytosine (5mC) into 5-hydroxymethylcytosine (5hmC) and plays a key role in active DNA demethylation. Also mediates subsequent conversion of 5hmC into 5-formylcytosine (5fC), and conversion of 5fC to 5-carboxylcytosine (5caC). Conversion of 5mC into 5hmC, 5fC and 5caC probably constitutes the first step in cytosine demethylation. Methylation at the C5 position of cytosine bases is an epigenetic mo
   4511..4645    -  CDS            CXXC4 (fragment): CXXC4_HUMAN - Also known as IDAX. Experimental evidence at protein level: Swiss-Prot protein existence level 1. Acts as a negative regulator of the Wnt signaling pathway via its interaction with DVL1 (By similarity). Binds preferentially to DNA containing cytidine-phosphate-guanosine (CpG) dinucleotides over CpH (H=A, T, and C), hemimethylated-CpG and hemimethylated-hydroxymethyl- CpG (PubMed:29276034). From Homo sapiens (Human).
   4739..5446    -  CDS            mCherry: mCherry is a basic (constitutively fluorescent) red fluorescent protein published in 2004, derived from Discosoma sp.. It is reported to be a very rapidly-maturing monomer with low acid sensitivity.
   5514..6530    -  intron         chimeric intron: chimera between introns from chicken β-actin and rabbit β-globin
   6531..6806    -  promoter       chicken β-actin promoter: No description available
   6808..7172    -  enhancer       CMV enhancer: human cytomegalovirus immediate early enhancer
   7180..7198    -  promoter       T7 promoter: promoter for bacteriophage T7 RNA polymerase
   7201..7358    +  CDS            lacZα (fragment): LacZα fragment of β-galactosidase; lacZ fragment
   7362..7817    +  rep_origin     f1 ori (sequence partly withheld): f1 bacteriophage origin of replication; arrow indicates direction of (+) strand synthesis
   7818..7917    -  misc_feature   bom (fragment): basis of mobility region from pBR322
   8019..8054    -  CDS            rop (fragment): Rop protein, which maintains plasmids at low copy number; rop
   8149..8253    +  promoter       AmpR promoter: bla
   8254..9114    +  CDS            AmpR: β-lactamase; bla; confers resistance to ampicillin, carbenicillin, and related antibiotics
