[The description below was written by a language model from this plasmid's Addgene catalogue record and pLannotate feature annotations shown in this document.]
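Description:
pmch-mTet1-ZF-CD pc3956 is a mammalian expression plasmid built on the depositing lab's pCAG-mcherry-Tet1CD backbone. It is propagated in E. coli through a high-copy ColE1/pUC-type origin and selected with ampicillin (AmpR under its own bla promoter); an f1 phage origin is also present. The catalogue lists a total size of about 9.05 kb, whereas the sequenced record that was annotated is about 9.28 kb, a small discrepancy the record does not explain.

The payload is driven by the CAG promoter, annotated here as its three components: the CMV immediate-early enhancer, the chicken β-actin promoter and a chimeric β-actin/β-globin intron, which together give strong constitutive expression in mammalian cells. Downstream lies a single fusion reading frame with mCherry at the N-terminus, followed by the zinc finger domain of mouse Tet1 and then the Tet1 catalytic domain. The zinc finger segment with a linker was PCR-amplified from a GFP-Tet1-ZF construct and inserted at an AsiSI site that is retained on both sides. The short region annotated as a CXXC4 fragment most likely corresponds to this CXXC-type zinc finger, matched by homology rather than being a human insert. The large Tet1 fragment is the dioxygenase domain that oxidises 5-methylcytosine to 5-hydroxymethylcytosine and further products.

After the fusion, an EMCV IRES precedes a blasticidin S deaminase gene and an SV40 polyadenylation signal, so a bicistronic transcript should permit blasticidin selection of expressing cells. The plasmid serves for red-fluorescent tracking of this truncated Tet1 variant, in the context of work on Tet1 recruitment to replicating heterochromatin and methylcytosine oxidation.
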