Addgene plasmid #201709: pmch-mTet1-ZF-CD pc3956
Purpose: Expresses of mcherry-tagged mTet1-ZF-CD in mammalian cells
Depositing lab: Cristina Cardoso. Depositing organization: Technische Universitaet Darmstadt. Publication: Isoform-specific and ubiquitination dependent recruitment of Tet1 to replicating heterochromatin modulates methylcytosine oxidation. Arroyo M, Hastert FD, Zhadan A, Schelter F, Zimbelmann S, Rausch C, Ludwig AK, Carell T, Cardoso MC. Nat Commun. 2022 Sep 2;13(1):5173. doi: 10.1038/s41467-022-32799-8. PubMed 36056023.
Backbone
  Vector backbone: pCAG-mcherry-Tet1CD pc2547
  Backbone manufacturer: our lab
  Backbone size w/o insert (bp): 5924
  Total vector size (bp): 9052
  Modifications to backbone: A mcherry-tagged Tet1-ZF-CD fusion (pc3956) was constructed by PCR-amplifying the Tet1-ZF domain including a linker sequence from GFP-Tet1-ZF and inserting the amplicon in the mcherry-Tet1-CD backbone by AsiSI restriction.
  Vector type: Mammalian Expression
Growth in bacteria
  Bacterial resistance: Ampicillin, 100 μg/mL
  Growth temperature: 37°C
  Growth strain: DH5alpha
  Copy number: Unknown
Gene/Insert
  Gene/Insert name: Tet1-ZF_CD (alt name: Tet1 Zinc finger + Catalytic domain)
  Species: M. musculus (mouse)
  Insert size (bp): 2343
  Mutation: Zinc finger domain of Tet1 fused to its catalytic domain
  GenBank ID: 52463 NM_001253857.2
  Entrez Gene: Tet1 (a.k.a. 2510010B09Rik, Cxxc6, D10Ertd17e, LCX, mKIAA1676)
  Promoter: CAG
  Tag / fusion protein: mCherry (N terminal on insert)
  Cloning method: Restriction Enzyme; 5′ cloning site AsiSI site (not destroyed); 3′ cloning site AsiSI site (not destroyed)
  Sequencing primers: 5′ AGACTAgcgatcgctctacgccgc; 3′ TACTCTgcgatcgcaagagccTCCT3
Terms and licenses: Academic/Nonprofit Terms; Industry Terms: Not Available to Industry
How to cite: pmch-mTet1-ZF-CD pc3956 was a gift from Cristina Cardoso (Addgene plasmid # 201709 ; http://n2t.net/addgene:201709 ; RRID:Addgene_201709)
